Addgene plasmid #76187: RAB11FIP5 gRNA (BRDN0001148953)
Purpose: 3rd generation lentiviral gRNA plasmid targeting human RAB11FIP5
Depositing lab: John Doench & David Root. Depositing organization: Broad Institute. Publication: Optimized sgRNA design to maximize activity and minimize off-target effects of CRISPR-Cas9. Doench JG, Fusi N, Sullender M, Hegde M, Vaimberg EW, Donovan KF, Smith I, Tothova Z, Wilen C, Orchard R, Virgin HW, Listgarten J, Root DE. Nat Biotechnol. 2016 Jan 18. doi: 10.1038/nbt.3437. PubMed 26780180.
Backbone
  Vector backbone: lentiGuide-Puro
  Backbone manufacturer: Zhang Lab (Addgene plasmid # 52963)
  Vector type: Mammalian Expression, Lentiviral, CRISPR
  Selectable markers: Puromycin
Growth in bacteria
  Bacterial resistance: Ampicillin, 100 μg/mL
  Growth temperature: 37°C
  Growth strain: DH5alpha
  Copy number: High Copy
Gene/Insert
  Gene/Insert name: RAB11FIP5 (alt names: RAB11FIP5; NM_015470.2)
  gRNA/shRNA sequence: AGCGGGAGCTTGGCCTACCA
  Species: H. sapiens (human)
  Entrez Gene: RAB11FIP5 (a.k.a. GAF1, RIP11, gaf-1, pp75, rab11-FIP5)
  Promoter: hU6
  Cloning method: Unknown
  Sequencing primers: 5′ U6-F; 3′ pS2-R
Terms and licenses: Academic/Nonprofit Terms; Industry Terms: Not Available to Industry
Depositor comments: The gRNA was designed to target the following Genbank reference sequence(s): NM_015470.2. Note that this plasmid does NOT contain Cas9. It should be used in conjunction with lentiCas9-Blast (Addgene #52962) or otherwise with cell lines already expressing Cas9. Browse the full kinome gRNA library at http://www.addgene.org/pooled-library/broadgpp-human-kinome/ or visit http://www.broadinstitute.org/rnai/public/ for detailed protocols and information.
How to cite: RAB11FIP5 gRNA (BRDN0001148953) was a gift from John Doench & David Root (Addgene plasmid # 76187 ; http://n2t.net/addgene:76187 ; RRID:Addgene_76187)
