[The description below was written by a language model from this plasmid's Addgene catalogue record and pLannotate feature annotations shown in this document.]
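Description:
RAB11FIP5 gRNA (BRDN0001148953) is a third-generation lentiviral CRISPR guide plasmid built on the lentiGuide-Puro backbone, carrying a single guide RNA designed against human RAB11FIP5 (reference transcript NM_015470.2). In bacteria it is maintained as a high-copy plasmid through a ColE1/pUC-type origin and selected with ampicillin via the β-lactamase gene. The backbone also retains an f1 origin, an SV40 origin and poly(A) signal, and remnants of lac and T7/T3 cloning-vector sequence that play no role in the payload.

The lentiviral transfer cassette begins with an RSV promoter fused to a truncated HIV-1 5' LTR, which drives Tat-independent production of the genomic RNA in packaging cells. This is followed by the Ψ packaging signal with a partial gag sequence and the Rev response element for nuclear export. It ends in a ΔU3 self-inactivating 3' LTR. Within this unit, the human U6 RNA polymerase III promoter transcribes the targeting spacer joined to the Streptococcus pyogenes Cas9 guide scaffold. A cPPT/CTS element, which aids nuclear import of the viral genome, lies downstream of the scaffold. A separate EF-1α promoter with its intron A then expresses puromycin N-acetyltransferase, with a WPRE enhancing transcript expression, so that transduced mammalian cells can be selected with puromycin.

The plasmid does not encode Cas9. It is intended for use alongside a separate Cas9 lentiviral vector or in cells already expressing Cas9, to disrupt RAB11FIP5. It belongs to a human kinome guide collection produced in work on optimized sgRNA design for improved on-target activity and reduced off-target effects.
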