Features (pLannotate 1.2.2; 29 found; start..end, strand, type, name):
     14..80      +  CDS            small t antigen (fragment): SV40 (simian virus 40) small t antigen
    106..317     +  promoter       EF-1α core promoter: core promoter for human elongation factor EF-1α
    318..1256    +  intron         EF-1α intron A: intron upstream of the start codon of human EF-1α
   1278..1877    +  CDS            PuroR (fragment): puromycin N-acetyltransferase; pac from Streptomyces; confers resistance to puromycin
   1893..2481    +  misc_feature   WPRE: woodchuck hepatitis virus posttranscriptional regulatory element
   2532..2551    +  misc_feature   cPPT/CTS (fragment): central polypurine tract and central termination sequence of HIV-1
   2553..2786    +  LTR            3' LTR (ΔU3): self-inactivating 3' long terminal repeat (LTR) from HIV-1
   2864..2985    +  polyA_signal   SV40 poly(A) signal: SV40 polyadenylation signal
   3025..3160    +  rep_origin     SV40 ori: SV40 origin of replication
   3181..3199    -  promoter       T7 promoter: promoter for bacteriophage T7 RNA polymerase
   3207..3362    +  CDS            lacZα (fragment): LacZα fragment of β-galactosidase; lacZ fragment
   3367..3795    +  rep_origin     f1 ori (sequence partly withheld): f1 bacteriophage origin of replication; arrow indicates direction of (+) strand synthesis
   3848..3952    +  promoter       AmpR promoter: bla
   3953..4813    +  CDS            AmpR: β-lactamase; bla; confers resistance to ampicillin, carbenicillin, and related antibiotics
   4984..5572    +  rep_origin     ori: high-copy-number ColE1/pMB1/pBR322/pUC origin of replication
   5755..5847    +  CDS            lacI (fragment): lac repressor; lacI; The lac repressor binds to the lac operator to inhibit transcription in E. coli. This inhibition can be relieved by adding lactose or isopropyl-β-D-thiogalactopyranoside (IPTG).
   5860..5881    +  protein_bind   CAP binding site: CAP binding activates transcription in the presence of cAMP. E. coli catabolite activator protein
   5896..5926    +  promoter       lac promoter: promoter for the E. coli lac operon
   5934..5950    +  protein_bind   lac operator: The lac repressor binds to the lac operator to inhibit transcription in E. coli. This inhibition can be relieved by adding lactose or isopropyl-β-D-thiogalactopyranoside (IPTG). lac repressor encoded by lacI
   5995..6013    +  promoter       T3 promoter: promoter for bacteriophage T3 RNA polymerase
   6041..6267    +  promoter       RSV promoter: Rous sarcoma virus enhancer/promoter
   6268..6448    +  LTR            5' LTR (truncated): truncated 5' long terminal repeat (LTR) from HIV-1
   6495..6620    +  misc_feature   HIV-1 Ψ: packaging signal of human immunodeficiency virus type 1
   6604..6967    +  CDS            HIV-1 gag (fragment): gag protein from human immunodeficiency virus 1; gag
   7113..7346    +  misc_feature   RRE: The Rev response element (RRE) of HIV-1 allows for Rev-dependent mRNA export from the nucleus to the cytoplasm.
   7723..7749    +  CDS            Rev (fragment): human immunodeficiency virus 1 (HIV-1) Rev protein; rev; enhances nuclear export of unspliced and incompletely spliced viral mRNAs
   7753..7993    +  promoter       U6 promoter: RNA polymerase III promoter for human U6 snRNA
   8023..8098    +  misc_RNA       gRNA scaffold: guide RNA scaffold for the Streptococcus pyogenes CRISPR/Cas9 system
   8154..8271    +  misc_feature   cPPT/CTS: central polypurine tract and central termination sequence of HIV-1
>Addgene plasmid #76187 | RAB11FIP5 gRNA (BRDN0001148953) | addgene full sequence | sequence record 185352 | Addgene Assembled Sequence
CCCGGGTGCAAAGATGGATAAAGTTTTAAACAGAGAGGAATCTTTGCAGCTAATGGACCTTCTAGGTCTT
GAAAGGAGTGGGAATTGGCTCCGGTGCCCGTCAGTGGGCAGAGCGCACATCGCCCACAGTCCCCGAGAAG
TTGGGGGGAGGGGTCGGCAATTGATCCGGTGCCTAGAGAAGGTGGCGCGGGGTAAACTGGGAAAGTGATG
TCGTGTACTGGCTCCGCCTTTTTCCCGAGGGTGGGGGAGAACCGTATATAAGTGCAGTAGTCGCCGTGAA
CGTTCTTTTTCGCAACGGGTTTGCCGCCAGAACACAGGTAAGTGCCGTGTGTGGTTCCCGCGGGCCTGGC
CTCTTTACGGGTTATGGCCCTTGCGTGCCTTGAATTACTTCCACCTGGCTGCAGTACGTGATTCTTGATC
CCGAGCTTCGGGTTGGAAGTGGGTGGGAGAGTTCGAGGCCTTGCGCTTAAGGAGCCCCTTCGCCTCGTGC
TTGAGTTGAGGCCTGGCCTGGGCGCTGGGGCCGCCGCGTGCGAATCTGGTGGCACCTTCGCGCCTGTCTC
GCTGCTTTCGATAAGTCTCTAGCCATTTAAAATTTTTGATGACCTGCTGCGACGCTTTTTTTCTGGCAAG
ATAGTCTTGTAAATGCGGGCCAAGATCTGCACACTGGTATTTCGGTTTTTGGGGCCGCGGGCGGCGACGG
GGCCCGTGCGTCCCAGCGCACATGTTCGGCGAGGCGGGGCCTGCGAGCGCGGCCACCGAGAATCGGACGG
GGGTAGTCTCAAGCTGGCCGGCCTGCTCTGGTGCCTGGCCTCGCGCCGCCGTGTATCGCCCCGCCCTGGG
CGGCAAGGCTGGCCCGGTCGGCACCAGTTGCGTGAGCGGAAAGATGGCCGCTTCCCGGCCCTGCTGCAGG
GAGCTCAAAATGGAGGACGCGGCGCTCGGGAGAGCGGGCGGGTGAGTCACCCACACAAAGGAAAAGGGCC
TTTCCGTCCTCAGCCGTCGCTTCATGTGACTCCACGGAGTACCGGGCGCCGTCCAGGCACCTCGATTAGT
TCTCGAGCTTTTGGAGTACGTCGTCTTTAGGTTGGGGGGAGGGGTTTTATGCGATGGAGTTTCCCCACAC
TGAGTGGGTGGAGACTGAAGTTAGGCCAGCTTGGCACTTGATGTAATTCTCCTTGGAATTTGCCCTTTTT
GAGTTTGGATCTTGGTTCATTCTCAAGCCTCAGACAGTGGTTCAAAGTTTTTTTCTTCCATTTCAGGTGT
CGTGACGTACGGCCACCATGACCGAGTACAAGCCCACGGTGCGCCTCGCCACCCGCGACGACGTCCCCAG
GGCCGTACGCACCCTCGCCGCCGCGTTCGCCGACTACCCCGCCACGCGCCACACCGTCGATCCGGACCGC
CACATCGAGCGGGTCACCGAGCTGCAAGAACTCTTCCTCACGCGCGTCGGGCTCGACATCGGCAAGGTGT
GGGTCGCGGACGACGGCGCCGCCGTGGCGGTCTGGACCACGCCGGAGAGCGTCGAAGCGGGGGCGGTGTT
CGCCGAGATCGGCCCGCGCATGGCCGAGTTGAGCGGTTCCCGGCTGGCCGCGCAGCAACAGATGGAAGGC
CTCCTGGCGCCGCACCGGCCCAAGGAGCCCGCGTGGTTCCTGGCCACCGTCGGAGTCTCGCCCGACCACC
AGGGCAAGGGTCTGGGCAGCGCCGTCGTGCTCCCCGGAGTGGAGGCGGCCGAGCGCGCCGGGGTGCCCGC
CTTCCTGGAGACCTCCGCGCCCCGCAACCTCCCCTTCTACGAGCGGCTCGGCTTCACCGTCACCGCCGAC
GTCGAGGTGCCCGAAGGACCGCGCACCTGGTGCATGACCCGCAAGCCCGGTGCCTGAACGCGTTAAGTCG
ACAATCAACCTCTGGATTACAAAATTTGTGAAAGATTGACTGGTATTCTTAACTATGTTGCTCCTTTTAC
GCTATGTGGATACGCTGCTTTAATGCCTTTGTATCATGCTATTGCTTCCCGTATGGCTTTCATTTTCTCC
TCCTTGTATAAATCCTGGTTGCTGTCTCTTTATGAGGAGTTGTGGCCCGTTGTCAGGCAACGTGGCGTGG
TGTGCACTGTGTTTGCTGACGCAACCCCCACTGGTTGGGGCATTGCCACCACCTGTCAGCTCCTTTCCGG
GACTTTCGCTTTCCCCCTCCCTATTGCCACGGCGGAACTCATCGCCGCCTGCCTTGCCCGCTGCTGGACA
GGGGCTCGGCTGTTGGGCACTGACAATTCCGTGGTGTTGTCGGGGAAATCATCGTCCTTTCCTTGGCTGC
TCGCCTGTGTTGCCACCTGGATTCTGCGCGGGACGTCCTTCTGCTACGTCCCTTCGGCCCTCAATCCAGC
GGACCTTCCTTCCCGCGGCCTGCTGCCGGCTCTGCGGCCTCTTCCGCGTCTTCGCCTTCGCCCTCAGACG
AGTCGGATCTCCCTTTGGGCCGCCTCCCCGCGTCGACTTTAAGACCAATGACTTACAAGGCAGCTGTAGA
TCTTAGCCACTTTTTAAAAGAAAAGGGGGGACTGGAAGGGCTAATTCACTCCCAACGAAGACAAGATCTG
CTTTTTGCTTGTACTGGGTCTCTCTGGTTAGACCAGATCTGAGCCTGGGAGCTCTCTGGCTAACTAGGGA
ACCCACTGCTTAAGCCTCAATAAAGCTTGCCTTGAGTGCTTCAAGTAGTGTGTGCCCGTCTGTTGTGTGA
CTCTGGTAACTAGAGATCCCTCAGACCCTTTTAGTCAGTGTGGAAAATCTCTAGCAGTACGTATAGTAGT
TCATGTCATCTTATTATTCAGTATTTATAACTTGCAAAGAAATGAATATCAGAGAGTGAGAGGAACTTGT
TTATTGCAGCTTATAATGGTTACAAATAAAGCAATAGCATCACAAATTTCACAAATAAAGCATTTTTTTC
ACTGCATTCTAGTTGTGGTTTGTCCAAACTCATCAATGTATCTTATCATGTCTGGCTCTAGCTATCCCGC
CCCTAACTCCGCCCATCCCGCCCCTAACTCCGCCCAGTTCCGCCCATTCTCCGCCCCATGGCTGACTAAT
TTTTTTTATTTATGCAGAGGCCGAGGCCGCCTCGGCCTCTGAGCTATTCCAGAAGTAGTGAGGAGGCTTT
TTTGGAGGCCTAGGGACGTACCCAATTCGCCCTATAGTGAGTCGTATTACGCGCGCTCACTGGCCGTCGT
TTTACAACGTCGTGACTGGGAAAACCCTGGCGTTACCCAACTTAATCGCCTTGCAGCACATCCCCCTTTC
GCCAGCTGGCGTAATAGCGAAGAGGCCCGCACCGATCGCCCTTCCCAACAGTTGCGCAGCCTGAATGGCG
AATGGG
[124 nt withheld, positions 3367-3490]
C
[91 nt withheld, positions 3492-3582]
A
[49 nt withheld, positions 3584-3632]
CCTTTGACGTTGGAGTCCACGTTCTTT
[37 nt withheld, positions 3660-3696]
ACCCTATCTCGGTCTATTCTTTTGATTTATAAGGGATTTTGCCGATTTCGGCCTATTGGTTAAAAAATGA
GCTGATTTAACAAAAATTTAACGCGAATTTTAACAAAATATTAACGCTTACAATTTAGGTGGCACTTTTC
GGGGAAATGTGCGCGGAACCCCTATTTGTTTATTTTTCTAAATACATTCAAATATGTATCCGCTCATGAG
ACAATAACCCTGATAAATGCTTCAATAATATTGAAAAAGGAAGAGTATGAGTATTCAACATTTCCGTGTC
GCCCTTATTCCCTTTTTTGCGGCATTTTGCCTTCCTGTTTTTGCTCACCCAGAAACGCTGGTGAAAGTAA
AAGATGCTGAAGATCAGTTGGGTGCACGAGTGGGTTACATCGAACTGGATCTCAACAGCGGTAAGATCCT
TGAGAGTTTTCGCCCCGAAGAACGTTTTCCAATGATGAGCACTTTTAAAGTTCTGCTATGTGGCGCGGTA
TTATCCCGTATTGACGCCGGGCAAGAGCAACTCGGTCGCCGCATACACTATTCTCAGAATGACTTGGTTG
AGTACTCACCAGTCACAGAAAAGCATCTTACGGATGGCATGACAGTAAGAGAATTATGCAGTGCTGCCAT
AACCATGAGTGATAACACTGCGGCCAACTTACTTCTGACAACGATCGGAGGACCGAAGGAGCTAACCGCT
TTTTTGCACAACATGGGGGATCATGTAACTCGCCTTGATCGTTGGGAACCGGAGCTGAATGAAGCCATAC
CAAACGACGAGCGTGACACCACGATGCCTGTAGCAATGGCAACAACGTTGCGCAAACTATTAACTGGCGA
ACTACTTACTCTAGCTTCCCGGCAACAATTAATAGACTGGATGGAGGCGGATAAAGTTGCAGGACCACTT
CTGCGCTCGGCCCTTCCGGCTGGCTGGTTTATTGCTGATAAATCTGGAGCCGGTGAGCGTGGGTCTCGCG
GTATCATTGCAGCACTGGGGCCAGATGGTAAGCCCTCCCGTATCGTAGTTATCTACACGACGGGGAGTCA
GGCAACTATGGATGAACGAAATAGACAGATCGCTGAGATAGGTGCCTCACTGATTAAGCATTGGTAACTG
TCAGACCAAGTTTACTCATATATACTTTAGATTGATTTAAAACTTCATTTTTAATTTAAAAGGATCTAGG
TGAAGATCCTTTTTGATAATCTCATGACCAAAATCCCTTAACGTGAGTTTTCGTTCCACTGAGCGTCAGA
CCCCGTAGAAAAGATCAAAGGATCTTCTTGAGATCCTTTTTTTCTGCGCGTAATCTGCTGCTTGCAAACA
AAAAAACCACCGCTACCAGCGGTGGTTTGTTTGCCGGATCAAGAGCTACCAACTCTTTTTCCGAAGGTAA
CTGGCTTCAGCAGAGCGCAGATACCAAATACTGTTCTTCTAGTGTAGCCGTAGTTAGGCCACCACTTCAA
GAACTCTGTAGCACCGCCTACATACCTCGCTCTGCTAATCCTGTTACCAGTGGCTGCTGCCAGTGGCGAT
AAGTCGTGTCTTACCGGGTTGGACTCAAGACGATAGTTACCGGATAAGGCGCAGCGGTCGGGCTGAACGG
GGGGTTCGTGCACACAGCCCAGCTTGGAGCGAACGACCTACACCGAACTGAGATACCTACAGCGTGAGCT
ATGAGAAAGCGCCACGCTTCCCGAAGGGAGAAAGGCGGACAGGTATCCGGTAAGCGGCAGGGTCGGAACA
GGAGAGCGCACGAGGGAGCTTCCAGGGGGAAACGCCTGGTATCTTTATAGTCCTGTCGGGTTTCGCCACC
TCTGACTTGAGCGTCGATTTTTGTGATGCTCGTCAGGGGGGCGGAGCCTATGGAAAAACGCCAGCAACGC
GGCCTTTTTACGGTTCCTGGCCTTTTGCTGGCCTTTTGCTCACATGTTCTTTCCTGCGTTATCCCCTGAT
TCTGTGGATAACCGTATTACCGCCTTTGAGTGAGCTGATACCGCTCGCCGCAGCCGAACGACCGAGCGCA
GCGAGTCAGTGAGCGAGGAAGCGGAAGAGCGCCCAATACGCAAACCGCCTCTCCCCGCGCGTTGGCCGAT
TCATTAATGCAGCTGGCACGACAGGTTTCCCGACTGGAAAGCGGGCAGTGAGCGCAACGCAATTAATGTG
AGTTAGCTCACTCATTAGGCACCCCAGGCTTTACACTTTATGCTTCCGGCTCGTATGTTGTGTGGAATTG
TGAGCGGATAACAATTTCACACAGGAAACAGCTATGACCATGATTACGCCAAGCGCGCAATTAACCCTCA
CTAAAGGGAACAAAAGCTGGAGCTGCAAGCTTAATGTAGTCTTATGCAATACTCTTGTAGTCTTGCAACA
TGGTAACGATGAGTTAGCAACATGCCTTACAAGGAGAGAAAAAGCACCGTGCATGCCGATTGGTGGAAGT
AAGGTGGTACGATCGTGCCTTATTAGGAAGGCAACAGACGGGTCTGACATGGATTGGACGAACCACTGAA
TTGCCGCATTGCAGAGATATTGTATTTAAGTGCCTAGCTCGATACATAAACGGGTCTCTCTGGTTAGACC
AGATCTGAGCCTGGGAGCTCTCTGGCTAACTAGGGAACCCACTGCTTAAGCCTCAATAAAGCTTGCCTTG
AGTGCTTCAAGTAGTGTGTGCCCGTCTGTTGTGTGACTCTGGTAACTAGAGATCCCTCAGACCCTTTTAG
TCAGTGTGGAAAATCTCTAGCAGTGGCGCCCGAACAGGGACTTGAAAGCGAAAGGGAAACCAGAGGAGCT
CTCTCGACGCAGGACTCGGCTTGCTGAAGCGCGCACGGCAAGAGGCGAGGGGCGGCGACTGGTGAGTACG
CCAAAAATTTTGACTAGCGGAGGCTAGAAGGAGAGAGATGGGTGCGAGAGCGTCAGTATTAAGCGGGGGA
GAATTAGATCGCGATGGGAAAAAATTCGGTTAAGGCCAGGGGGAAAGAAAAAATATAAATTAAAACATAT
AGTATGGGCAAGCAGGGAGCTAGAACGATTCGCAGTTAATCCTGGCCTGTTAGAAACATCAGAAGGCTGT
AGACAAATACTGGGACAGCTACAACCATCCCTTCAGACAGGATCAGAAGAACTTAGATCATTATATAATA
CAGTAGCAACCCTCTATTGTGTGCATCAAAGGATAGAGATAAAAGACACCAAGGAAGCTTTAGACAAGAT
AGAGGAAGAGCAAAACAAAAGTAAGACCACCGCACAGCAAGCGGCCGCTGATCTTCAGACCTGGAGGAGG
AGATATGAGGGACAATTGGAGAAGTGAATTATATAAATATAAAGTAGTAAAAATTGAACCATTAGGAGTA
GCACCCACCAAGGCAAAGAGAAGAGTGGTGCAGAGAGAAAAAAGAGCAGTGGGAATAGGAGCTTTGTTCC
TTGGGTTCTTGGGAGCAGCAGGAAGCACTATGGGCGCAGCGTCAATGACGCTGACGGTACAGGCCAGACA
ATTATTGTCTGGTATAGTGCAGCAGCAGAACAATTTGCTGAGGGCTATTGAGGCGCAACAGCATCTGTTG
CAACTCACAGTCTGGGGCATCAAGCAGCTCCAGGCAAGAATCCTGGCTGTGGAAAGATACCTAAAGGATC
AACAGCTCCTGGGGATTTGGGGTTGCTCTGGAAAACTCATTTGCACCACTGCTGTGCCTTGGAATGCTAG
TTGGAGTAATAAATCTCTGGAACAGATTTGGAATCACACGACCTGGATGGAGTGGGACAGAGAAATTAAC
AATTACACAAGCTTAATACACTCCTTAATTGAAGAATCGCAAAACCAGCAAGAAAAGAATGAACAAGAAT
TATTGGAATTAGATAAATGGGCAAGTTTGTGGAATTGGTTTAACATAACAAATTGGCTGTGGTATATAAA
ATTATTCATAATGATAGTAGGAGGCTTGGTAGGTTTAAGAATAGTTTTTGCTGTACTTTCTATAGTGAAT
AGAGTTAGGCAGGGATATTCACCATTATCGTTTCAGACCCACCTCCCAACCCCGAGGGGACCCAGAGAGG
GCCTATTTCCCATGATTCCTTCATATTTGCATATACGATACAAGGCTGTTAGAGAGATAATTAGAATTAA
TTTGACTGTAAACACAAAGATATTAGTACAAAATACGTGACGTAGAAAGTAATAATTTCTTGGGTAGTTT
GCAGTTTTAAAATTATGTTTTAAAATGGACTATCATATGCTTACCGTAACTTGAAAGTATTTCGATTTCT
TGGCTTTATATATCTTGTGGAAAGGACGAAACACCGAGCGGGAGCTTGGCCTACCAGTTTTAGAGCTAGA
AATAGCAAGTTAAAATAAGGCTAGTCCGTTATCAACTTGAAAAAGTGGCACCGAGTCGGTGCTTTTTTAA
GCTTGGCGTAACTAGATCTTGAGACAAATGGCAGTATTCATCCACAATTTTAAAAGAAAAGGGGGGATTG
GGGGGTACAGTGCAGGGGAAAGAATAGTAGACATAATAGCAACAGACATACAAACTAAAGAATTACAAAA
ACAAATTACAAAAATTCAAAATTTTCGGGTTTATTACAGGGACAGCAGAGATCCACTTTGGCGCCGGCTC
GAGGGGG
