>Addgene plasmid #76187 | RAB11FIP5 gRNA (BRDN0001148953) | depositor partial sequence | sequence record 143647 | Target Sequence
AGCGGGAGCTTGGCCTACCA
