>Addgene plasmid #76187 | RAB11FIP5 gRNA (BRDN0001148953) | addgene partial sequence | sequence record 185351 | hU6-F
AGAAAGTAATAATTTCTTGGGTAGTTTGCAGTTTTAAAATTATGTTTTAAAATGGACTATCATATGCTTA
CCGTAACTTGAAAGTATTTCGATTTCTTGGCTTTATATATCTTGTGGAAAGGACGAAACACCGAGCGGGA
GCTTGGCCTACCAGTTTTAGAGCTAGAAATAGCAAGTTAAAATAAGGCTAGTCCGTTATCAACTTGAAAA
AGTGGCACCGAGTCGGTGCTTTTTTAAGCTTGGCGTAACTAGATCTTGAGACAAATGGCAGTATTCATCC
ACAATTTTAAAAGAAAAGGGGGGATTGGGGGGTACAGTGCAGGGGAAAGAATAGTAGACATAATAGCAAC
AGACATACAAACTAAAGAATTACAAAAACAAATTACAAAAATTCAAAATTTTCGGGTTTATTACAGGGAC
AGCAGAGATCCACTTTGGCGCCGGCTCGAGGGGGCCCGGGTGCAAAGATGGATAAAGTTTTAAACAGAGA
GGAATCTTTGCAGCTAATGGACCTTCTAGGTCTTGAAAGGAGTGGGAATTGGCTCCGGTGCCCGTCAGTG
GGCAGAGCGC
